>Addgene plasmid #223301 | pTag4C_ERBB4-CTEV-2HA | addgene full sequence | sequence record 449412 | Addgene NGS Result
ATGCATTAGTTATTAATAGTAATCAATTACGGGGTCATTAGTTCATAGCCCATATATGGAGTTCCGCGTT
ACATAACTTACGGTAAATGGCCCGCCTGGCTGACCGCCCAACGACCCCCGCCCATTGACGTCAATAATGA
CGTATGTTCCCATAGTAACGCCAATAGGGACTTTCCATTGACGTCAATGGGTGGAGTATTTACGGTAAAC
TGCCCACTTGGCAGTACATCAAGTGTATCATATGCCAAGTACGCCCCCTATTGACGTCAATGACGGTAAA
TGGCCCGCCTGGCATTATGCCCAGTACATGACCTTATGGGACTTTCCTACTTGGCAGTACATCTACGTAT
TAGTCATCGCTATTACCATGGTGATGCGGTTTTGGCAGTACATCAATGGGCGTGGATAGCGGTTTGACTC
ACGGGGATTTCCAAGTCTCCACCCCATTGACGTCAATGGGAGTTTGTTTTGGCACCAAAATCAACGGGAC
TTTCCAAAATGTCGTAACAACTCCGCCCCATTGACGCAAATGGGCGGTAGGCGTGTACGGTGGGAGGTCT
ATATAAGCAGAGCTGGTTTAGTGAACCGTCAGATCCGCTAGCGATTACGCCAAGCTCGAAATTAACCCTC
ACTAAAGGGAACAAAAGCTGGAGCTCCACCGCGGTGGCGGCCGCTCGATCAACAAGTTTGTACAAAAAAG
CAGGCTCTACCATGAAGCCGGCGACAGGACTTTGGGTCTGGGTGAGCCTTCTCGTGGCGGCGGGGACCGT
CCAGCCCAGCGATTCTCAGTCAGTGTGTGCAGGAACGGAGAATAAACTGAGCTCTCTCTCTGACCTGGAA
CAGCAGTACCGAGCCTTGCGCAAGTACTATGAAAACTGTGAGGTTGTCATGGGCAACCTGGAGATAACCA
GCATTGAGCACAACCGGGACCTCTCCTTCCTGCGGTCTGTTCGAGAAGTCACAGGCTACGTGTTAGTGGC
TCTTAATCAGTTTCGTTACCTGCCTCTGGAGAATTTACGCATTATTCGTGGGACAAAACTTTATGAGGAT
CGATATGCCTTGGCAATATTTTTAAACTACAGAAAAGATGGAAACTTTGGACTTCAAGAACTTGGATTAA
AGAACTTGACAGAAATCCTAAATGGTGGAGTCTATGTAGACCAGAACAAATTCCTTTGTTATGCAGACAC
CATTCATTGGCAAGATATTGTTCGGAACCCATGGCCTTCCAACTTGACTCTTGTGTCAACAAATGGTAGT
TCAGGATGTGGACGTTGCCATAAGTCCTGTACTGGCCGTTGCTGGGGACCCACAGAAAATCATTGCCAGA
CTTTGACAAGGACGGTGTGTGCAGAACAATGTGACGGCAGATGCTACGGACCTTACGTCAGTGACTGCTG
CCATCGAGAATGTGCTGGAGGCTGCTCAGGACCTAAGGACACAGACTGCTTTGCCTGCATGAATTTCAAT
GACAGTGGAGCATGTGTTACTCAGTGTCCCCAAACCTTTGTCTACAATCCAACCACCTTTCAACTGGAGC
ACAATTTCAATGCAAAGTACACATATGGAGCATTCTGTGTCAAGAAATGTCCACATAACTTTGTGGTAGA
TTCCAGTTCTTGTGTGCGTGCCTGCCCTAGTTCCAAGATGGAAGTAGAAGAAAATGGGATTAAAATGTGT
AAACCTTGCACTGACATTTGCCCAAAAGCTTGTGATGGCATTGGCACAGGATCATTGATGTCAGCTCAGA
CTGTGGATTCCAGTAACATTGACAAATTCATAAACTGTACCAAGATCAATGGGAATTTGATCTTTCTAGT
CACTGGTATTCATGGGGACCCTTACAATGCAATTGAAGCCATAGACCCAGAGAAACTGAACGTCTTTCGG
ACAGTCAGAGAGATAACAGGTTTCCTGAACATACAGTCATGGCCACCAAACATGACTGACTTCAGTGTTT
TTTCTAACCTGGTGACCATTGGTGGAAGAGTACTCTATAGTGGCCTGTCCTTGCTTATCCTCAAGCAACA
GGGCATCACCTCTCTACAGTTCCAGTCCCTGAAGGAAATCAGCGCAGGAAACATCTATATTACTGACAAC
AGCAACCTGTGTTATTATCATACCATTAACTGGACAACACTCTTCAGCACAATCAACCAGAGAATAGTAA
TCCGGGACAACAGAAAAGCTGAAAATTGTACTGCTGAAGGAATGGTGTGCAACCATCTGTGTTCCAGTGA
TGGCTGTTGGGGACCTGGGCCAGACCAATGTCTGTCGTGTCGCCGCTTCAGTAGAGGAAGGATCTGCATA
GAGTCTTGTAACCTCTATGATGGTGAATTTCGGGAGTTTGAGAATGGCTCCATCTGTGTGGAGTGTGACC
CCCAGTGTGAGAAGATGGAAGATGGCCTCCTCACATGCCATGGACCGGGTCCTGACAACTGTACAAAGTG
CTCTCATTTTAAAGATGGCCCAAACTGTGTGGAAAAATGTCCAGATGGCTTACAGGGGGCAAACAGTTTC
ATTTTCAAGTATGCTGATCCAGATCGGGAGTGCCACCCATGCCATCCAAACTGCACCCAAGGGTGTAACG
GTCCCACTAGTCATGACTGCATTTACTACCCATGGACGGGCCATTCCACTTTACCACAACATGCTAGAAC
TCCCCTGATTGCAGCTGGAGTAATTGGTGGGCTCTTCATTCTGGTCATTGTGGGTCTGACATTTGCTGTT
TATGTTAGAAGGAAGAGCATCAAAAAGAAAAGAGCCTTGAGAAGATTCTTGGAAACAGAGTTGGTGGAAC
CATTAACTCCCAGTGGCACAGCACCCAATCAAGCTCAACTTCGTATTTTGAAAGAAACTGAGCTGAAGAG
GGTAAAAGTCCTTGGCTCAGGTGCTTTTGGAACGGTTTATAAAGGTATTTGGGTACCTGAAGGAGAAACT
GTGAAGATTCCTGTGGCTATTAAGATTCTTAATGAGACAACTGGTCCCAAGGCAAATGTGGAGTTCATGG
ATGAAGCTCTGATCATGGCAAGTATGGATCATCCACACCTAGTCCGGTTGCTGGGTGTGTGTCTGAGCCC
AACCATCCAGCTGGTTACTCAACTTATGCCCCATGGCTGCCTGTTGGAGTATGTCCACGAGCACAAGGAT
AACATTGGATCACAACTGCTGCTTAACTGGTGTGTCCAGATAGCTAAGGGAATGATGTACCTGGAAGAAA
GACGACTCGTTCATCGGGATTTGGCAGCCCGTAATGTCTTAGTGAAATCTCCAAACCATGTGAAAATCAC
AGATTTTGGGCTAGCCAGACTCTTGGAAGGAGATGAAAAAGAGTACAATGCTGATGGAGGAAAGATGCCA
ATTAAATGGATGGCTCTGGAGTGTATACATTACAGGAAATTCACCCATCAGAGTGACGTTTGGAGCTATG
GAGTTACTATATGGGAACTGATGACCTTTGGAGGAAAACCCTATGATGGAATTCCAACGCGAGAAATCCC
TGATTTATTAGAGAAAGGAGAACGTTTGCCTCAGCCTCCCATCTGCACTATTGACGTTTACATGGTCATG
GTCAAATGTTGGATGATTGATGCTGACAGTAGACCTAAATTTAAGGAACTGGCTGCTGAGTTTTCAAGGA
TGGCTCGAGACCCTCAAAGATACCTAGTTATTCAGGGTGATGATCGTATGAAGCTTCCCAGTCCAAATGA
CAGCAAGTTCTTTCAGAATCTCTTGGATGAAGAGGATTTGGAAGATATGATGGATGCTGAGGAGTACTTG
GTCCCTCAGGCTTTCAACATCCCACCTCCCATCTATACTTCCAGAGCAAGAATTGACTCGAATAGGAGTG
AAATTGGACACAGCCCTCCTCCTGCCTACACCCCCATGTCAGGAAACCAGTTTGTATACCGAGATGGAGG
TTTTGCTGCTGAACAAGGAGTGTCTGTGCCCTACAGAGCCCCAACTAGCACAATTCCAGAAGCTCCTGTG
GCACAGGGTGCTACTGCTGAGATTTTTGATGACTCCTGCTGTAATGGCACCCTACGCAAGCCAGTGGCAC
CCCATGTCCAAGAGGACAGTAGCACCCAGAGGTACAGTGCTGACCCCACCGTGTTTGCCCCAGAACGGAG
CCCACGAGGAGAGCTGGATGAGGAAGGTTACATGACTCCTATGCGAGACAAACCCAAACAAGAATACCTG
AATCCAGTGGAGGAGAACCCTTTTGTTTCTCGGAGAAAAAATGGAGACCTTCAAGCATTGGATAATCCCG
AATATCACAATGCATCCAATGGTCCACCCAAGGCCGAGGATGAGTATGTGAATGAGCCACTGTACCTCAA
CACCTTTGCCAACACCTTGGGAAAAGCTGAGTACCTGAAGAACAACATACTGTCAATGCCAGAGAAGGCC
AAGAAAGCGTTTGACAACCCTGACTACTGGAACCACAGCCTGCCACCTCGGAGCACCCTTCAGCACCCAG
ACTACCTGCAGGAGTACAGCACAAAATATTTTTATAAACAGAATGGGCGGATCCGGCCTATTGTGGCAGA
GAATCCTGAATACCTCTCTGAGTTCTCCCTGAAGCCAGGCACTGTGCTGCCGCCTCCACCTTACAGACAC
CGGAATACTGTGGTGGACCCAGCTTTCTTGTACAAAGTGGTTGATCGAGGAGGTGGAGGTAGCGGAGGTG
GAGGTAGCAAGAGCATGTCTAGCATGGTGTCAGACACTAGCTGCACATTCCCTTCATCTGATGGTATATT
CTGGAAGCATTGGATTCAAACCAAGGATGGGCAGTGTGGCAGTCCATTAGTATCAACTAGAGATGGGTTC
ATTGTTGGTATACACTCAGCATCGAATTTCACCAACACAAACAATTATTTCACAAGCGTGCCGAAAAACT
TCATGGAATTGTTGACAAATCAGGAGGCGCAGCAGTGGGTTAGTGGTTGGCGATTAAACGCTGACTCAGT
ATTGTGGGGGGGCCATAAAGTTTTCATGCCCAAACCTGGCTACCCATACGATGTTCCTGACTATGCGGGC
TATCCCTATGACGTCCCGGACTATGCATGAAAGGGCGAATTCGATATCAAGCTTATCGATACCGTCGACA
ACTCGAGGATTACAAGGATGACGACGATAAGTAGGGCCCGGTACCTTAATTAATTAAGGTACCAGGTAAG
TGTACCCAATTCGCCCTATAGTGAGTCGTATTACAATTCACTCGATCGCCCTTCCCAACAGTTGCGCAGC
CTGAATGGCGAATGGAGATCCAATTTTTAAGTGTATAATGTGTTAAACTACTGATTCTAATTGTTTGTGT
ATTTTAGATTCACAGTCCCAAGGCTCATTTCAGGCCCCTCAGTCCTCACAGTCTGTTCATGATCATAATC
AGCCATACCACATTTGTAGAGGTTTTACTTGCTTTAAAAAACCTCCCACACCTCCCCCTGAACCTGAAAC
ATAAAATGAATGCAATTGTTGTTGTTAACTTGTTTATTGCAGCTTATAATGGTTACAAATAAAGCAATAG
CATCACAAATTTCACAAATAAAGCATTTTTTTCACTGCATTCTAGTTGTGGTTTGTCCAAACTCATCAAT
GTATCTTAACGCGTAAATTGTAAGCGTTAATATTTTGTTAAAATTCGCGTTAAATTTTTGTTAAATCAGC
TCATTTTTTAACCAATAGGCCGAAATCGGCAAAATCCCTTATAAATCAAAAGAATAGACCGAGATAGGGT
[37 nt withheld, positions 5741-5777]
AAAGAACGTGGACTCCAACGTCAAAGG
[49 nt withheld, positions 5805-5853]
T
[91 nt withheld, positions 5855-5945]
G
[124 nt withheld, positions 5947-6070]
CAGGTGGCACTTTTCGGGGAAATGTGCGCGGAACCCCTATTTGTTTATTTTTCTAAATACATTCAAATAT
GTATCCGCTCATGAGACAATAACCCTGATAAATGCTTCAATAATATTGAAAAAGGAAGAATCCTGAGGCG
GAAAGAACCAGCTGTGGAATGTGTGTCAGTTAGGGTGTGGAAAGTCCCCAGGCTCCCCAGCAGGCAGAAG
TATGCAAAGCATGCATCTCAATTAGTCAGCAACCAGGTGTGGAAAGTCCCCAGGCTCCCCAGCAGGCAGA
AGTATGCAAAGCATGCATCTCAATTAGTCAGCAACCATAGTCCCGCCCCTAACTCCGCCCATCCCGCCCC
TAACTCCGCCCAGTTCCGCCCATTCTCCGCCCCATGGCTGACTAATTTTTTTTATTTATGCAGAGGCCGA
GGCCGCCTCGGCCTCTGAGCTATTCCAGAAGTAGTGAGGAGGCTTTTTTGGAGGCCTAGGCTTTTGCAAA
GATCGATCAAGAGACAGGATGAGGATCGTTTCGCATGATTGAACAAGATGGATTGCACGCAGGTTCTCCG
GCCGCTTGGGTGGAGAGGCTATTCGGCTATGACTGGGCACAACAGACAATCGGCTGCTCTGATGCCGCCG
TGTTCCGGCTGTCAGCGCAGGGGCGCCCGGTTCTTTTTGTCAAGACCGACCTGTCCGGTGCCCTGAATGA
ACTGCAAGACGAGGCAGCGCGGCTATCGTGGCTGGCCACGACGGGCGTTCCTTGCGCAGCTGTGCTCGAC
GTTGTCACTGAAGCGGGAAGGGACTGGCTGCTATTGGGCGAAGTGCCGGGGCAGGATCTCCTGTCATCTC
ACCTTGCTCCTGCCGAGAAAGTATCCATCATGGCTGATGCAATGCGGCGGCTGCATACGCTTGATCCGGC
TACCTGCCCATTCGACCACCAAGCGAAACATCGCATCGAGCGAGCACGTACTCGGATGGAAGCCGGTCTT
GTCGATCAGGATGATCTGGACGAAGAACATCAGGGGCTCGCGCCAGCCGAACTGTTCGCCAGGCTCAAGG
CGAGCATGCCCGACGGCGAGGATCTCGTCGTGACCCATGGCGATGCCTGCTTGCCGAATATCATGGTGGA
AAATGGCCGCTTTTCTGGATTCATCGACTGTGGCCGGCTGGGTGTGGCGGACCGCTATCAGGACATAGCG
TTGGCTACCCGTGATATTGCTGAAGAACTTGGCGGCGAATGGGCTGACCGCTTCCTCGTGCTTTACGGTA
TCGCCGCTCCCGATTCGCAGCGCATCGCCTTCTATCGCCTTCTTGACGAGTTCTTCTGAGCGGGACTCTG
GGGTTCGAAATGACCGACCAAGCGACGCCCAACCTGCCATCACGAGATTTCGATTCCACCGCCGCCTTCT
ATGAAAGGTTGGGCTTCGGAATCGTTTTCCGGGACGCCGGCTGGATGATCCTCCAGCGCGGGGATCTCAT
GCTGGAGTTCTTCGCCCACCCTAGGGGGAGGCTAACTGAAACACGGAAGGAGACAATACCGGAAGGAACC
CGCGCTATGACGGCAATAAAAAGACAGAATAAAACGCACGGTGTTGGGTCGTTTGTTCATAAACGCGGGG
TTCGGTCCCAGGGCTGGCACTCTGTCGATACCCCACCGAGACCCCATTGGGGCCAATACGCCCGCGTTTC
TTCCTTTTCCCCACCCCACCCCCCAAGTTCGGGTGAAGGCCCAGGGCTCGCAGCCAACGTCGGGGCGGCA
GGCCCTGCCATAGCCTCAGGTTACTCATATATACTTTAGATTGATTTAAAACTTCATTTTTAATTTAAAA
GGATCTAGGTGAAGATCCTTTTTGATAATCTCATGACCAAAATCCCTTAACGTGAGTTTTCGTTCCACTG
AGCGTCAGACCCCGTAGAAAAGATCAAAGGATCTTCTTGAGATCCTTTTTTTCTGCGCGTAATCTGCTGC
TTGCAAACAAAAAAACCACCGCTACCAGCGGTGGTTTGTTTGCCGGATCAAGAGCTACCAACTCTTTTTC
CGAAGGTAACTGGCTTCAGCAGAGCGCAGATACCAAATACTGTTCTTCTAGTGTAGCCGTAGTTAGGCCA
CCACTTCAAGAACTCTGTAGCACCGCCTACATACCTCGCTCTGCTAATCCTGTTACCAGTGGCTGCTGCC
AGTGGCGATAAGTCGTGTCTTACCGGGTTGGACTCAAGACGATAGTTACCGGATAAGGCGCAGCGGTCGG
GCTGAACGGGGGGTTCGTGCACACAGCCCAGCTTGGAGCGAACGACCTACACCGAACTGAGATACCTACA
GCGTGAGCTATGAGAAAGCGCCACGCTTCCCGAAGGGAGAAAGGCGGACAGGTATCCGGTAAGCGGCAGG
GTCGGAACAGGAGAGCGCACGAGGGAGCTTCCAGGGGGAAACGCCTGGTATCTTTATAGTCCTGTCGGGT
TTCGCCACCTCTGACTTGAGCGTCGATTTTTGTGATGCTCGTCAGGGGGGCGGAGCCTATGGAAAAACGC
CAGCAACGCGGCCTTTTTACGGTTCCTGGCCTTTTGCTGGCCTTTTGCTCACATGTTCTTTCCTGCGTTA
TCCCCTGATTCTGTGGATAACCGTATTACCGCC
Features (pLannotate 1.2.2; 24 found; start..end, strand, type, name):
     67..370     +  enhancer       CMV enhancer: human cytomegalovirus immediate early enhancer
    371..574     +  promoter       CMV promoter: human cytomegalovirus (CMV) immediate early promoter
    620..638     +  promoter       T3 promoter: promoter for bacteriophage T3 RNA polymerase
    651..676     +  misc_feature   MCS (fragment): pBluescript multiple cloning site
    682..706     +  protein_bind   attB1: mutant version of attB; recombination site for the Gateway® BP reaction BP Clonase™
    712..4635    +  CDS            ERBB4: ERBB4_HUMAN - Also known as HER4. Experimental evidence at protein level: Swiss-Prot protein existence level 1. Tyrosine-protein kinase that plays an essential role as cell surface receptor for neuregulins and EGF family members and regulates development of the heart, the central nervous system and the mammary gland, gene transcription, cell proliferation, differentiation, migration and apoptosis. Required for normal cardiac muscle differentiation during embryonic development, and for postnatal cardiomyocyte proliferation. Required for normal development of the embryonic central nervous system
   4637..4661    -  protein_bind   attB2: mutant version of attB; recombination site for the Gateway® BP reaction BP Clonase™
   4699..4998    +  CDS            TEV protease (fragment): tobacco etch virus protease (Kapust et al., 2001)
   5011..5067    +  CDS            3xHA (fragment): three tandem HA epitope tags
   5077..5109    +  misc_feature   MCS (fragment): pBluescript multiple cloning site
   5118..5141    +  CDS            3xFLAG (fragment): three tandem FLAG® epitope tags
   5195..5213    -  promoter       T7 promoter: promoter for bacteriophage T7 RNA polymerase
   5223..5262    +  CDS            lacZα (fragment): LacZα fragment of β-galactosidase; lacZ fragment
   5272..5327    +  intron         small t intron (fragment): SV40 (simian virus 40) small t antigen intron
   5327..5464    +  CDS            large T antigen (fragment): large T antigen from SV40 (simian virus 40)
   5487..5608    +  polyA_signal   SV40 poly(A) signal: SV40 polyadenylation signal
   5642..6070    -  rep_origin     f1 ori (sequence partly withheld): f1 bacteriophage origin of replication; arrow indicates direction of (+) strand synthesis
   6097..6199    +  promoter       AmpR promoter: bla
   6203..6560    +  promoter       SV40 promoter: SV40 enhancer and early promoter
   6595..7389    +  CDS            NeoR/KanR: aminoglycoside phosphotransferase from Tn5; aph(3')-II (or nptII); confers resistance to neomycin, kanamycin, and G418 (Geneticin®)
   7410..7562    +  CDS            ble (fragment): BLE_KLEPN - Experimental evidence at protein level: Swiss-Prot protein existence level 1. Binding protein with a strong affinity to the bleomycin family of antibiotics. Binds to CL990; an antimitotic-antibiotic compound. From Klebsiella pneumoniae.
   7621..7668    +  polyA_signal   HSV TK poly(A) signal: herpes simplex virus thymidine kinase polyadenylation signal (Cole and Stacy, 1985)
   7759..7775    -  polyA_signal   bGH poly(A) signal (fragment): bovine growth hormone polyadenylation signal
   7997..8585    +  rep_origin     ori: high-copy-number ColE1/pMB1/pBR322/pUC origin of replication
