[The description below was written by a language model from this plasmid's Addgene catalogue record and pLannotate feature annotations shown in this document.]
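Description:
pTag4C_ERBB4-CTEV-2HA is a mammalian expression plasmid of about 8.7 kb, built on the pTag4C backbone, for constitutive expression of human ERBB4 (HER4), recorded as the JM-A-CT1 isoform, fused to a C-terminal fragment of TEV protease (CTEV). It replicates in E. coli from a high-copy ColE1/pUC-type origin and also carries an f1 origin. A single NeoR/KanR (Tn5 aminoglycoside phosphotransferase) gene sits behind tandem bacterial (bla) and SV40 early promoters and ends in an HSV TK polyadenylation signal. This arrangement gives kanamycin resistance in bacteria and should allow G418 selection in mammalian cells.

The expression cassette is driven by the CMV immediate-early enhancer and promoter. The ERBB4 coding sequence was introduced by Gateway cloning and is flanked by attB1 and attB2 sites, so the receptor reads through attB2 into a roughly 300 bp partial TEV protease sequence and then into HA epitopes. The annotation software labels these as a 3xHA fragment, which is consistent with the catalogued 2xHA C-terminal tag. An SV40 small t intron remnant and SV40 poly(A) signal terminate the transcript. T3 and T7 promoters, multiple cloning site remnants and a short FLAG fragment further downstream appear to be backbone leftovers; whether the FLAG fragment is translated cannot be judged from the table.

A protease half fused to a receptor is typical of split-TEV complementation assays, in which recruitment of a partner carrying the complementary N-terminal fragment restores proteolytic activity and triggers a reporter readout. The record does not spell out this mechanism, but the associated publication describes a multiplexed cell-based assay platform for profiling drug effects across target families and pathways, which suggests that this plasmid supplies the ERBB4 sensor component.
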