Addgene plasmid #223301: pTag4C_ERBB4-CTEV-2HA
Purpose: constitutive expression of ERBB4 JM-A-CT1 isoform - CTEV fusion
Depositing lab: Michael Wehr. Publication: Polypharmacological profiling across protein target families and cellular pathways using the multiplexed cell-based assay platform safetyProfiler reveals efficacy, potency and side effects of drugs. Popovic L, Brankatschk B, Palladino G, Rossner MJ, Wehr MC. Biomed Pharmacother. 2024 Nov;180:117523. doi: 10.1016/j.biopha.2024.117523. Epub 2024 Oct 14. PubMed 39405910.
Backbone
  Vector backbone: pTag4C
  Vector type: Mammalian Expression
Growth in bacteria
  Bacterial resistance: Kanamycin, 50 μg/mL
  Growth temperature: 37°C
  Growth strain: DH5alpha
  Copy number: High Copy
Gene/Insert
  Gene/Insert name: ERBB4 - CTEV
  Species: H. sapiens (human)
  Entrez Gene: ERBB4 (a.k.a. ALS19, HER4, p180erbB4)
  Tag / fusion protein: 2xHA (C terminal on insert)
  Cloning method: Gateway Cloning
Terms and licenses: Academic/Nonprofit Terms; Industry Terms: Not Available to Industry
How to cite: pTag4C_ERBB4-CTEV-2HA was a gift from Michael Wehr (Addgene plasmid # 223301 ; http://n2t.net/addgene:223301 ; RRID:Addgene_223301)
